>Addgene plasmid #144688 | TFORF3212 | addgene full sequence | sequence record 350844 | Addgene NGS Result
GGCTCCGGTGCCCGTCAGTGGGCAGAGCGCACATCGCCCACAGTCCCCGAGAAGTTGGGGGGAGGGGTCG
GCAATTGAACCGGTGCCTAGAGAAGGTGGCGCGGGGTAAACTGGGAAAGTGATGTCGTGTACTGGCTCCG
CCTTTTTCCCGAGGGTGGGGGAGAACCGTATATAAGTGCAGTAGTCGCCGTGAACGTTCTTTTTCGCAAC
GGGTTTGCCGCCAGAACACAGGTAAGTGCCGTGTGTGGTTCCCGCGGGCCTGGCCTCTTTACGGGTTATG
GCCCTTGCGTGCCTTGAATTACTTCCACCTGGCTGCAGTACGTGATTCTTGATCCCGAGCTTCGGGTTGG
AAGTGGGTGGGAGAGTTCGAGGCCTTGCGCTTAAGGAGCCCCTTCGCCTCGTGCTTGAGTTGAGGCCTGG
CCTGGGCGCTGGGGCCGCCGCGTGCGAATCTGGTGGCACCTTCGCGCCTGTCTCGCTGCTTTCGATAAGT
CTCTAGCCATTTAAAATTTTTGATGACCTGCTGCGACGCTTTTTTTCTGGCAAGATAGTCTTGTAAATGC
GGGCCAAGATCTGCACACTGGTATTTCGGTTTTTGGGGCCGCGGGCGGCGACGGGGCCCGTGCGTCCCAG
CGCACATGTTCGGCGAGGCGGGGCCTGCGAGCGCGGCCACCGAGAATCGGACGGGGGTAGTCTCAAGCTG
GCCGGCCTGCTCTGGTGCCTGGCCTCGCGCCGCCGTGTATCGCCCCGCCCTGGGCGGCAAGGCTGGCCCG
GTCGGCACCAGTTGCGTGAGCGGAAAGATGGCCGCTTCCCGGCCCTGCTGCAGGGAGCTCAAAATGGAGG
ACGCGGCGCTCGGGAGAGCGGGCGGGTGAGTCACCCACACAAAGGAAAAGGGCCTTTCCGTCCTCAGCCG
TCGCTTCATGTGACTCCACGGAGTACCGGGCGCCGTCCAGGCACCTCGATTAGTTCTCGAGCTTTTGGAG
TACGTCGTCTTTAGGTTGGGGGGAGGGGTTTTATGCGATGGAGTTTCCCCACACTGAGTGGGTGGAGACT
GAAGTTAGGCCAGCTTGGCACTTGATGTAATTCTCCTTGGAATTTGCCCTTTTTGAGTTTGGATCTTGGT
TCATTCTCAAGCCTCAGACAGTGGTTCAAAGTTTTTTTCTTCCATTTCAGGTGTCGTGAGGCTAGCATCG
ATTGATCAACAAGTTTGTACAAAAAAGTTGGCACCATGATGACTGCTGAATCACGGGAAGCCACGGGTCT
GTCCCCACAGGCTGCACAGGAGAAGGATGGTATCGTAATAGTGAAGGTGGAAGAGGAAGATGAGGAAGAC
CACATGTGGGGGCAGGATTCCACCCTACAGGACACGCCTCCTCCAGACCCAGAGATATTCCGCCAACGCT
TCAGGCGCTTCTGTTACCAGAACACTTTTGGGCCCCGAGAGGCTCTCAGTCGGCTGAAGGAACTTTGTCA
TCAGTGGCTGCGGCCAGAAATAAACACCAAGGAACAGATCCTGGAGCTTCTGGTGCTAGAGCAGTTTCTT
TCCATCCTGCCCAAGGAGCTCCAGGTCTGGCTGCAGGAATACCGCCCCGATAGTGGAGAGGAGGCCGTGA
CCCTTCTAGAAGACTTGGAGCTTGATTTATCAGGACAACAGGTCCCAGGTCAAGTTCATGGACCTGAGAT
GCTCGCAAGGGGGATGGTGCCTCTGGATCCAGTTCAGGAGTCCTCGAGCTTTGACCTTCATCACGAGGCC
ACCCAGTCCCACTTCAAACATTCGTCTCGGAAACCCCGCCTCTTACAGTCACGAGCTCTTCCTGCTGCCC
ACATTCCTGCACCCCCTCATGAGGGTAGTCCCAGAGACCAGGCGATGGCATCTGCACTATTCACAGCGGA
TTCCCAGGCAATGGTGAAGATCGAGGACATGGCTGTGTCCCTCATTCTGGAGGAATGGGGATGTCAGAAT
CTGGCTCGGAGGAATCTCAGTAGGGACAACAGGCAGGAGAATTATGGGAGCGCATTTCCCCAGGGTGGTG
AAAACAGGAATGAGAACGAGGAGTCAACCTCAAAGGCTGAAACCTCGGAAGATTCAGCATCACGCGGGGA
GACAACAGGAAGATCCCAGAAAGAGTTTGGAGAGAAACGTGACCAGGAGGGCAAAACAGGAGAAAGACAG
CAGAAAAACCCTGAGGAGAAAACCAGGAAAGAGAAAAGAGATTCAGGGCCAGCTATAGGAAAGGACAAAA
AAACCATCACAGGAGAGAGAGGTCCAAGGGAGAAGGGGAAAGGATTGGGAAGAAGCTTCAGTCTGAGCTC
CAACTTCACCACCCCTGAAGAAGTTCCCACGGGAACAAAGTCTCACAGATGTGATGAATGTGGTAAATGC
TTCACGAGAAGTTCAAGCCTTATCCGCCATAAAATAATCCACACTGGAGAAAAGCCCTATGAATGTAGTG
AGTGTGGGAAAGCCTTCAGTCTTAACTCCAACCTTGTCCTGCATCAGAGGATCCACACAGGAGAGAAACC
TCATGAATGTAACGAGTGTGGCAAGGCCTTCAGCCACAGTTCCAATCTCATCCTCCATCAGCGCATCCAC
TCTGGAGAGAAACCTTATGAATGTAATGAGTGCGGGAAGGCCTTCAGCCAGAGCTCGGACCTCACCAAGC
ATCAGAGAATTCACACGGGGGAGAAACCCTATGAATGTAGTGAATGTGGAAAAGCTTTCAACCGAAACTC
ATACCTGATTTTGCATCGGAGAATTCACACTCGAGAAAAGCCCTACAAGTGCACTAAGTGTGGCAAGGCC
TTCACCCGCAGCTCCACCCTCACTCTGCATCACAGAATCCATGCCAGAGAGAGAGCCTCTGAGTACAGCC
CAGCCTCCCTTGATGCATTTGGCGCGTTCCTGAAAAGTTGTGTGTTGCCAACTTTCTTGTACAAAGTGGT
TGATATCGGTAAGCCTATCCCTAACCCTCTCCTCGGTCTCGATTCTACGTAGTAATGAACTAGTCCGTAA
CTTGAAAGTATTTCGATTTCTTGGCTTTATATATCTTGTGGAAAGGACGAGGCTGATACACAGACCGACT
ATGAACGCGTTAAGTCGACAATCAACCTCTGGATTACAAAATTTGTGAAAGATTGACTGGTATTCTTAAC
TATGTTGCTCCTTTTACGCTATGTGGATACGCTGCTTTAATGCCTTTGTATCATGCTATTGCTTCCCGTA
TGGCTTTCATTTTCTCCTCCTTGTATAAATCCTGGTTGCTGTCTCTTTATGAGGAGTTGTGGCCCGTTGT
CAGGCAACGTGGCGTGGTGTGCACTGTGTTTGCTGACGCAACCCCCACTGGTTGGGGCATTGCCACCACC
TGTCAGCTCCTTTCCGGGACTTTCGCTTTCCCCCTCCCTATTGCCACGGCGGAACTCATCGCCGCCTGCC
TTGCCCGCTGCTGGACAGGGGCTCGGCTGTTGGGCACTGACAATTCCGTGGTGTTGTCGGGGAAATCATC
GTCCTTTCCTTGGCTGCTCGCCTGTGTTGCCACCTGGATTCTGCGCGGGACGTCCTTCTGCTACGTCCCT
TCGGCCCTCAATCCAGCGGACCTTCCTTCCCGCGGCCTGCTGCCGGCTCTGCGGCCTCTTCCGCGTCTTC
GCCTTCGCCCTCAGACGAGTCGGATCTCCCTTTGGGCCGCCTCCCCGCGTCGACTTTAAGACCAATGACT
TACAAGGCAGCTGTAGATCTTAGCCACTTTTTAAAAGAAAAGGGGGGACTGGAAGGGCTAATTCACTCCC
AACGAAGACAAGATCTGCTTTTTGCTTGTACTGGGTCTCTCTGGTTAGACCAGATCTGAGCCTGGGAGCT
CTCTGGCTAACTAGGGAACCCACTGCTTAAGCCTCAATAAAGCTTGCCTTGAGTGCTTCAAGTAGTGTGT
GCCCGTCTGTTGTGTGACTCTGGTAACTAGAGATCCCTCAGACCCTTTTAGTCAGTGTGGAAAATCTCTA
GCAGTACGTATAGTAGTTCATGTCATCTTATTATTCAGTATTTATAACTTGCAAAGAAATGAATATCAGA
GAGTGAGAGGAACTTGTTTATTGCAGCTTATAATGGTTACAAATAAAGCAATAGCATCACAAATTTCACA
AATAAAGCATTTTTTTCACTGCATTCTAGTTGTGGTTTGTCCAAACTCATCAATGTATCTTATCATGTCT
GGCTCTAGCTATCCCGCCCCTAACTCCGCCCATCCCGCCCCTAACTCCGCCCAGTTCCGCCCATTCTCCG
CCCCATGGCTGACTAATTTTTTTTATTTATGCAGAGGCCGAGGCCGCCTCGGCCTCTGAGCTATTCCAGA
AGTAGTGAGGAGGCTTTTTTGGAGGCCTAGGGACGTACCCAATTCGCCCTATAGTGAGTCGTATTACGCG
CGCTCACTGGCCGTCGTTTTACAACGTCGTGACTGGGAAAACCCTGGCGTTACCCAACTTAATCGCCTTG
CAGCACATCCCCCTTTCGCCAGCTGGCGTAATAGCGAAGAGGCCCGCACCGATCGCCCTTCCCAACAGTT
GCGCAGCCTGAATGGCGAATGGG
[124 nt withheld, positions 4574-4697]
C
[91 nt withheld, positions 4699-4789]
A
[49 nt withheld, positions 4791-4839]
CCTTTGACGTTGGAGTCCACGTTCTTT
[37 nt withheld, positions 4867-4903]
ACCCTATCTCGGTCTATTCTTTTGATTTATAAGGGATTTTGCCGATTTCGGCCTATTGGTTAAAAAATGA
GCTGATTTAACAAAAATTTAACGCGAATTTTAACAAAATATTAACGCTTACAATTTAGGTGGCACTTTTC
GGGGAAATGTGCGCGGAACCCCTATTTGTTTATTTTTCTAAATACATTCAAATATGTATCCGCTCATGAG
ACAATAACCCTGATAAATGCTTCAATAATATTGAAAAAGGAAGAGTATGAGTATTCAACATTTCCGTGTC
GCCCTTATTCCCTTTTTTGCGGCATTTTGCCTTCCTGTTTTTGCTCACCCAGAAACGCTGGTGAAAGTAA
AAGATGCTGAAGATCAGTTGGGTGCACGAGTGGGTTACATCGAACTGGATCTCAACAGCGGTAAGATCCT
TGAGAGTTTTCGCCCCGAAGAACGTTTTCCAATGATGAGCACTTTTAAAGTTCTGCTATGTGGCGCGGTA
TTATCCCGTATTGACGCCGGGCAAGAGCAACTCGGTCGCCGCATACACTATTCTCAGAATGACTTGGTTG
AGTACTCACCAGTCACAGAAAAGCATCTTACGGATGGCATGACAGTAAGAGAATTATGCAGTGCTGCCAT
AACCATGAGTGATAACACTGCGGCCAACTTACTTCTGACAACGATCGGAGGACCGAAGGAGCTAACCGCT
TTTTTGCACAACATGGGGGATCATGTAACTCGCCTTGATCGTTGGGAACCGGAGCTGAATGAAGCCATAC
CAAACGACGAGCGTGACACCACGATGCCTGTAGCAATGGCAACAACGTTGCGCAAACTATTAACTGGCGA
ACTACTTACTCTAGCTTCCCGGCAACAATTAATAGACTGGATGGAGGCGGATAAAGTTGCAGGACCACTT
CTGCGCTCGGCCCTTCCGGCTGGCTGGTTTATTGCTGATAAATCTGGAGCCGGTGAGCGTGGGTCTCGCG
GTATCATTGCAGCACTGGGGCCAGATGGTAAGCCCTCCCGTATCGTAGTTATCTACACGACGGGGAGTCA
GGCAACTATGGATGAACGAAATAGACAGATCGCTGAGATAGGTGCCTCACTGATTAAGCATTGGTAACTG
TCAGACCAAGTTTACTCATATATACTTTAGATTGATTTAAAACTTCATTTTTAATTTAAAAGGATCTAGG
TGAAGATCCTTTTTGATAATCTCATGACCAAAATCCCTTAACGTGAGTTTTCGTTCCACTGAGCGTCAGA
CCCCGTAGAAAAGATCAAAGGATCTTCTTGAGATCCTTTTTTTCTGCGCGTAATCTGCTGCTTGCAAACA
AAAAAACCACCGCTACCAGCGGTGGTTTGTTTGCCGGATCAAGAGCTACCAACTCTTTTTCCGAAGGTAA
CTGGCTTCAGCAGAGCGCAGATACCAAATACTGTTCTTCTAGTGTAGCCGTAGTTAGGCCACCACTTCAA
GAACTCTGTAGCACCGCCTACATACCTCGCTCTGCTAATCCTGTTACCAGTGGCTGCTGCCAGTGGCGAT
AAGTCGTGTCTTACCGGGTTGGACTCAAGACGATAGTTACCGGATAAGGCGCAGCGGTCGGGCTGAACGG
GGGGTTCGTGCACACAGCCCAGCTTGGAGCGAACGACCTACACCGAACTGAGATACCTACAGCGTGAGCT
ATGAGAAAGCGCCACGCTTCCCGAAGGGAGAAAGGCGGACAGGTATCCGGTAAGCGGCAGGGTCGGAACA
GGAGAGCGCACGAGGGAGCTTCCAGGGGGAAACGCCTGGTATCTTTATAGTCCTGTCGGGTTTCGCCACC
TCTGACTTGAGCGTCGATTTTTGTGATGCTCGTCAGGGGGGCGGAGCCTATGGAAAAACGCCAGCAACGC
GGCCTTTTTACGGTTCCTGGCCTTTTGCTGGCCTTTTGCTCACATGTTCTTTCCTGCGTTATCCCCTGAT
TCTGTGGATAACCGTATTACCGCCTTTGAGTGAGCTGATACCGCTCGCCGCAGCCGAACGACCGAGCGCA
GCGAGTCAGTGAGCGAGGAAGCGGAAGAGCGCCCAATACGCAAACCGCCTCTCCCCGCGCGTTGGCCGAT
TCATTAATGCAGCTGGCACGACAGGTTTCCCGACTGGAAAGCGGGCAGTGAGCGCAACGCAATTAATGTG
AGTTAGCTCACTCATTAGGCACCCCAGGCTTTACACTTTATGCTTCCGGCTCGTATGTTGTGTGGAATTG
TGAGCGGATAACAATTTCACACAGGAAACAGCTATGACCATGATTACGCCAAGCGCGCAATTAACCCTCA
CTAAAGGGAACAAAAGCTGGAGCTGCAAGCTTAATGTAGTCTTATGCAATACTCTTGTAGTCTTGCAACA
TGGTAACGATGAGTTAGCAACATGCCTTACAAGGAGAGAAAAAGCACCGTGCATGCCGATTGGTGGAAGT
AAGGTGGTACGATCGTGCCTTATTAGGAAGGCAACAGACGGGTCTGACATGGATTGGACGAACCACTGAA
TTGCCGCATTGCAGAGATATTGTATTTAAGTGCCTAGCTCGATACATAAACGGGTCTCTCTGGTTAGACC
AGATCTGAGCCTGGGAGCTCTCTGGCTAACTAGGGAACCCACTGCTTAAGCCTCAATAAAGCTTGCCTTG
AGTGCTTCAAGTAGTGTGTGCCCGTCTGTTGTGTGACTCTGGTAACTAGAGATCCCTCAGACCCTTTTAG
TCAGTGTGGAAAATCTCTAGCAGTGGCGCCCGAACAGGGACTTGAAAGCGAAAGGGAAACCAGAGGAGCT
CTCTCGACGCAGGACTCGGCTTGCTGAAGCGCGCACGGCAAGAGGCGAGGGGCGGCGACTGGTGAGTACG
CCAAAAATTTTGACTAGCGGAGGCTAGAAGGAGAGAGATGGGTGCGAGAGCGTCAGTATTAAGCGGGGGA
GAATTAGATCGCGATGGGAAAAAATTCGGTTAAGGCCAGGGGGAAAGAAAAAATATAAATTAAAACATAT
AGTATGGGCAAGCAGGGAGCTAGAACGATTCGCAGTTAATCCTGGCCTGTTAGAAACATCAGAAGGCTGT
AGACAAATACTGGGACAGCTACAACCATCCCTTCAGACAGGATCAGAAGAACTTAGATCATTATATAATA
CAGTAGCAACCCTCTATTGTGTGCATCAAAGGATAGAGATAAAAGACACCAAGGAAGCTTTAGACAAGAT
AGAGGAAGAGCAAAACAAAAGTAAGACCACCGCACAGCAAGCGGCCGCTGATCTTCAGACCTGGAGGAGG
AGATATGAGGGACAATTGGAGAAGTGAATTATATAAATATAAAGTAGTAAAAATTGAACCATTAGGAGTA
GCACCCACCAAGGCAAAGAGAAGAGTGGTGCAGAGAGAAAAAAGAGCAGTGGGAATAGGAGCTTTGTTCC
TTGGGTTCTTGGGAGCAGCAGGAAGCACTATGGGCGCAGCGTCAATGACGCTGACGGTACAGGCCAGACA
ATTATTGTCTGGTATAGTGCAGCAGCAGAACAATTTGCTGAGGGCTATTGAGGCGCAACAGCATCTGTTG
CAACTCACAGTCTGGGGCATCAAGCAGCTCCAGGCAAGAATCCTGGCTGTGGAAAGATACCTAAAGGATC
AACAGCTCCTGGGGATTTGGGGTTGCTCTGGAAAACTCATTTGCACCACTGCTGTGCCTTGGAATGCTAG
TTGGAGTAATAAATCTCTGGAACAGATTTGGAATCACACGACCTGGATGGAGTGGGACAGAGAAATTAAC
AATTACACAAGCTTAATACACTCCTTAATTGAAGAATCGCAAAACCAGCAAGAAAAGAATGAACAAGAAT
TATTGGAATTAGATAAATGGGCAAGTTTGTGGAATTGGTTTAACATAACAAATTGGCTGTGGTATATAAA
ATTATTCATAATGATAGTAGGAGGCTTGGTAGGTTTAAGAATAGTTTTTGCTGTACTTTCTATAGTGAAT
AGAGTTAGGCAGGGATATTCACCATTATCGTTTCAGACCCACCTCCCAACCCCGAGGGGACCCATGCATT
GCATCTCAATTAGTCAGCAACCAGGTGTGGAAAGTCCCCAGGCTCCCCAGCAGGCAGAAGTATGCAAAGC
ATGCGTCTCAATTAGTCAGCAACCATAGTCCCGCCCCTAACTCCGCCCATCCCGCCCCTAACTCCGCCCA
GTTCCGCCCATTCTCCGCCCCATGGCTGACTAATTTTTTTTATTTATGCAGAGGCCGAGGCCGCCTCGGC
CTCTGAGCTATTCCAGAAGTAGTGAGGAGGCTTTTTTGGAGGCCTAGGCTTTTGCAAAAAGCTTTCTAGA
GGTACCACCGGAGCTTACCATGACCGAGTACAAGCCCACGGTGCGCCTCGCCACCCGCGACGACGTCCCC
AGGGCCGTACGCACCCTCGCCGCCGCGTTCGCCGACTACCCCGCCACGCGCCACACCGTCGATCCGGACC
GCCACATCGAGCGGGTCACCGAGCTGCAAGAACTCTTCCTCACGCGCGTCGGGCTCGACATCGGCAAGGT
GTGGGTCGCGGACGACGGCGCCGCCGTGGCGGTCTGGACCACGCCGGAGAGCGTCGAAGCGGGGGCGGTG
TTCGCCGAGATCGGCCCGCGCATGGCCGAGTTGAGCGGTTCCCGGCTGGCCGCGCAGCAACAGATGGAAG
GCCTCCTGGCGCCGCACCGGCCCAAGGAGCCCGCGTGGTTCCTGGCCACCGTCGGCGTCTCGCCCGACCA
CCAGGGCAAGGGTCTGGGCAGCGCCGTCGTGCTCCCCGGAGTGGAGGCGGCCGAGCGCGCCGGGGTGCCC
GCCTTCCTGGAGACCTCCGCGCCCCGCAACCTCCCCTTCTACGAGCGGCTCGGCTTCACCGTCACCGCCG
ACGTCGAGGTGCCCGAAGGACCGCGCACCTGGTGCATGACCCGCAAGCCCGGTGCCAGTTAACGAATTCT
AGATCTTGAGACAAATGGCAGTATTCATCCACAATTTTAAAAGAAAAGGGGGGATTGGGGGGTACAGTGC
AGGGGAAAGAATAGTAGACATAATAGCAACAGACATACAAACTAAAGAATTACAAAAACAAATTACAAAA
ATTCAAAATTTTCGGGTTTATTACAGGGACAGCAGAGATCCACTTTGGCGCCGGCTCGAGGCCTGCAGGT
GCAAAGATGGATAAAGTTTTAAACAGAGAGGAATCTTTGCAGCTAATGGACCTTCTAGGTCTTGAAAGGA
GTGGGAATT
Features (pLannotate 1.2.2; 35 found; start..end, strand, type, name):
      1..1179    +  promoter       EF-1α promoter: strong constitutive promoter for human elongation factor EF-1α
   1200..1217    +  protein_bind   attB1 (fragment): mutant version of attB; core recombination site for the Gateway® BP reaction BP Clonase™
   1226..2380    +  CDS            ZKSCAN1 (fragment): ZKSC1_HUMAN - Also known as KOX18, ZNF139, ZNF36. Experimental evidence at protein level: Swiss-Prot protein existence level 1. May be involved in transcriptional regulation. From Homo sapiens (Human).
   2852..2914    +  CDS            ZKSCAN1 (fragment): ZKSC1_HUMAN - Also known as KOX18, ZNF139, ZNF36. Experimental evidence at protein level: Swiss-Prot protein existence level 1. May be involved in transcriptional regulation. From Homo sapiens (Human).
   2922..2939    -  protein_bind   attB2 (fragment): mutant version of attB; core recombination site for the Gateway® BP reaction BP Clonase™
   2948..2989    +  CDS            V5 tag: epitope tag from simian virus 5
   3005..3058    +  promoter       U6 promoter (fragment): RNA polymerase III promoter for human U6 snRNA
   3100..3688    +  misc_feature   WPRE: woodchuck hepatitis virus posttranscriptional regulatory element
   3739..3758    +  misc_feature   cPPT/CTS (fragment): central polypurine tract and central termination sequence of HIV-1
   3760..3993    +  LTR            3' LTR (ΔU3): self-inactivating 3' long terminal repeat (LTR) from HIV-1
   4071..4192    +  polyA_signal   SV40 poly(A) signal: SV40 polyadenylation signal
   4232..4367    +  rep_origin     SV40 ori: SV40 origin of replication
   4388..4406    -  promoter       T7 promoter: promoter for bacteriophage T7 RNA polymerase
   4414..4569    +  CDS            lacZα (fragment): LacZα fragment of β-galactosidase; lacZ fragment
   4574..5002    +  rep_origin     f1 ori (sequence partly withheld): f1 bacteriophage origin of replication; arrow indicates direction of (+) strand synthesis
   5055..5159    +  promoter       AmpR promoter: bla
   5160..6020    +  CDS            AmpR: β-lactamase; bla; confers resistance to ampicillin, carbenicillin, and related antibiotics
   6191..6779    +  rep_origin     ori: high-copy-number ColE1/pMB1/pBR322/pUC origin of replication
   6962..7054    +  CDS            lacI (fragment): lac repressor; lacI; The lac repressor binds to the lac operator to inhibit transcription in E. coli. This inhibition can be relieved by adding lactose or isopropyl-β-D-thiogalactopyranoside (IPTG).
   7067..7088    +  protein_bind   CAP binding site: CAP binding activates transcription in the presence of cAMP. E. coli catabolite activator protein
   7103..7133    +  promoter       lac promoter: promoter for the E. coli lac operon
   7141..7157    +  protein_bind   lac operator: The lac repressor binds to the lac operator to inhibit transcription in E. coli. This inhibition can be relieved by adding lactose or isopropyl-β-D-thiogalactopyranoside (IPTG). lac repressor encoded by lacI
   7202..7220    +  promoter       T3 promoter: promoter for bacteriophage T3 RNA polymerase
   7248..7474    +  promoter       RSV promoter: Rous sarcoma virus enhancer/promoter
   7475..7655    +  LTR            5' LTR (truncated): truncated 5' long terminal repeat (LTR) from HIV-1
   7702..7827    +  misc_feature   HIV-1 Ψ: packaging signal of human immunodeficiency virus type 1
   7811..8174    +  CDS            HIV-1 gag (fragment): gag protein from human immunodeficiency virus 1; gag
   8320..8553    +  misc_feature   RRE: The Rev response element (RRE) of HIV-1 allows for Rev-dependent mRNA export from the nucleus to the cytoplasm.
   8930..8956    +  CDS            Rev (fragment): human immunodeficiency virus 1 (HIV-1) Rev protein; rev; enhances nuclear export of unspliced and incompletely spliced viral mRNAs
   8963..8986    +  promoter       SV40 promoter (fragment): SV40 early promoter
   8987..9058    +  promoter       SV40 promoter (fragment): SV40 enhancer and early promoter
   9082..9217    +  rep_origin     SV40 ori: SV40 origin of replication
   9263..9859    +  CDS            PuroR (fragment): puromycin N-acetyltransferase; pac from Streptomyces; confers resistance to puromycin
   9908..10025   +  misc_feature   cPPT/CTS: central polypurine tract and central termination sequence of HIV-1
  10090..10156   +  CDS            small t antigen (fragment): SV40 (simian virus 40) small t antigen
