[The description below was written by a language model from this plasmid's Addgene catalogue record and pLannotate feature annotations shown in this document.]
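Description:
TFORF3212 is a third-generation-style, self-inactivating HIV-1 lentiviral expression plasmid built on the pLX_TRC317 backbone, and it carries the human transcription factor ZKSCAN1 as its open reading frame. It belongs to a barcoded transcription factor ORF collection in which each clone has a unique 24-bp barcode, so that the overexpressed factor can be identified by sequencing in pooled screens. The barcode is not annotated in the feature table. In bacteria the plasmid is maintained by a high-copy ColE1/pUC origin and selected through the β-lactamase (ampicillin resistance) gene. An f1 origin and remnants of a lac/lacZα cloning region are also present. The depositor notes that the plasmid can recombine.

The viral cassette starts at an RSV promoter fused to a truncated 5' LTR, which drives genomic RNA production in packaging cells. This is followed by the Ψ packaging signal, a gag fragment and the Rev response element. Next, an SV40 early promoter/origin drives the puromycin N-acetyltransferase gene for selection of transduced mammalian cells, and a cPPT/CTS element follows it. The strong constitutive EF-1α promoter then expresses ZKSCAN1, which was inserted by Gateway recombination and is flanked by attB1 and attB2 sites. It is fused at its C terminus to a V5 epitope tag for detection. The annotation matches the ZKSCAN1 reference protein in two separate fragments, which may reflect the specific transcript isoform cited by the depositor. Downstream of the ORF lie a short U6 promoter fragment and a WPRE that enhances transcript expression. The ΔU3 3' LTR follows, and an SV40 polyadenylation signal sits just beyond it. The construct is used to produce lentivirus for stable ZKSCAN1 overexpression, for example in directed-differentiation screens.
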