Addgene plasmid #144688: TFORF3212
Purpose: Lentiviral vector for overexpressing transcription factor ORFs with unique 24-bp barcodes. Barcodes facilitate identification of transcription factors in pooled screens.
Depositing lab: Feng Zhang. Depositing organization: Broad Institute. Publication: A transcription factor atlas of directed differentiation. Joung J, Ma S, Tay T, Geiger-Schuller KR, Kirchgatterer PC, Verdine VK, Guo B, Arias-Garcia MA, Allen WE, Singh A, Kuksenko O, Abudayyeh OO, Gootenberg JS, Fu Z, Macrae RK, Buenrostro JD, Regev A, Zhang F. Cell. 2023 Jan 5;186(1):209-229.e26. doi: 10.1016/j.cell.2022.11.026. PubMed 36608654.
Backbone
  Vector backbone: pLX_TRC317
  Backbone manufacturer: Broad Institute Genetic Perturbation Platform
  Backbone size w/o insert (bp): 8264
  Vector type: Mammalian Expression, Lentiviral
  Selectable markers: Puromycin
Growth in bacteria
  Bacterial resistance: Ampicillin, 100 μg/mL
  Growth temperature: 37°C
  Growth strain: NEB Stable
  Copy number: High Copy
Gene/Insert
  Gene/Insert name: ZKSCAN1
  Species: H. sapiens (human)
  Insert size (bp): 1898
  Entrez Gene: ZKSCAN1 (a.k.a. KOX18, PHZ-37, ZNF139, ZNF36, ZSCAN33)
  Promoter: EF1a
  Tag / fusion protein: V5 (C terminal on insert)
  Cloning method: Gateway Cloning
  Sequencing primers: 5′ GGGTGGAGACTGAAGTTAGGCCAG; 3′ CACATAGCGTAAAAGGAGCAACATAG
Resource information
  A portion of this plasmid was derived from a plasmid made by: Broad Institute Genetic Perturbation Platform
Terms and licenses: Academic/Nonprofit Terms; Industry Terms: Not Available to Industry
Depositor comments: NM_001346581.1 Please test multiple small colonies in case of plasmid recombination. To make this collection available in a timely manner, a portion of this collection was not fully sequenced by Addgene. If an Addgene verified full plasmid sequence is not available, please contact us prior to placing an order to request the full sequence.
How to cite: TFORF3212 was a gift from Feng Zhang (Addgene plasmid # 144688 ; http://n2t.net/addgene:144688 ; RRID:Addgene_144688)
