>Addgene plasmid #144688 | TFORF3212 | depositor partial sequence | sequence record 286179 | Insert
ATCGATTGATCAACAAGTTTGTACAAAAAAGTTGGCACCATGATGACTGCTGAATCACGGGAAGCCACGG
GTCTGTCCCCACAGGCTGCACAGGAGAAGGATGGTATCGTAATAGTGAAGGTGGAAGAGGAAGATGAGGA
AGACCACATGTGGGGGCAGGATTCCACCCTACAGGACACGCCTCCTCCAGACCCAGAGATATTCCGCCAA
CGCTTCAGGCGCTTCTGTTACCAGAACACTTTTGGGCCCCGAGAGGCTCTCAGTCGGCTGAAGGAACTTT
GTCATCAGTGGCTGCGGCCAGAAATAAACACCAAGGAACAGATCCTGGAGCTTCTGGTGCTAGAGCAGTT
TCTTTCCATCCTGCCCAAGGAGCTCCAGGTCTGGCTGCAGGAATACCGCCCCGATAGTGGAGAGGAGGCC
GTGACCCTTCTAGAAGACTTGGAGCTTGATTTATCAGGACAACAGGTCCCAGGTCAAGTTCATGGACCTG
AGATGCTCGCAAGGGGGATGGTGCCTCTGGATCCAGTTCAGGAGTCCTCGAGCTTTGACCTTCATCACGA
GGCCACCCAGTCCCACTTCAAACATTCGTCTCGGAAACCCCGCCTCTTACAGTCACGAGCTCTTCCTGCT
GCCCACATTCCTGCACCCCCTCATGAGGGTAGTCCCAGAGACCAGGCGATGGCATCTGCACTATTCACAG
CGGATTCCCAGGCAATGGTGAAGATCGAGGACATGGCTGTGTCCCTCATTCTGGAGGAATGGGGATGTCA
GAATCTGGCTCGGAGGAATCTCAGTAGGGACAACAGGCAGGAGAATTATGGGAGCGCATTTCCCCAGGGT
GGTGAAAACAGGAATGAGAACGAGGAGTCAACCTCAAAGGCTGAAACCTCGGAAGATTCAGCATCACGCG
GGGAGACAACAGGAAGATCCCAGAAAGAGTTTGGAGAGAAACGTGACCAGGAGGGCAAAACAGGAGAAAG
ACAGCAGAAAAACCCTGAGGAGAAAACCAGGAAAGAGAAAAGAGATTCAGGGCCAGCTATAGGAAAGGAC
AAAAAAACCATCACAGGAGAGAGAGGTCCAAGGGAGAAGGGGAAAGGATTGGGAAGAAGCTTCAGTCTGA
GCTCCAACTTCACCACCCCTGAAGAAGTTCCCACGGGAACAAAGTCTCACAGATGTGATGAATGTGGTAA
ATGCTTCACGAGAAGTTCAAGCCTTATCCGCCATAAAATAATCCACACTGGAGAAAAGCCCTATGAATGT
AGTGAGTGTGGGAAAGCCTTCAGTCTTAACTCCAACCTTGTCCTGCATCAGAGGATCCACACAGGAGAGA
AACCTCATGAATGTAACGAGTGTGGCAAGGCCTTCAGCCACAGTTCCAATCTCATCCTCCATCAGCGCAT
CCACTCTGGAGAGAAACCTTATGAATGTAATGAGTGCGGGAAGGCCTTCAGCCAGAGCTCGGACCTCACC
AAGCATCAGAGAATTCACACGGGGGAGAAACCCTATGAATGTAGTGAATGTGGAAAAGCTTTCAACCGAA
ACTCATACCTGATTTTGCATCGGAGAATTCACACTCGAGAAAAGCCCTACAAGTGCACTAAGTGTGGCAA
GGCCTTCACCCGCAGCTCCACCCTCACTCTGCATCACAGAATCCATGCCAGAGAGAGAGCCTCTGAGTAC
AGCCCAGCCTCCCTTGATGCATTTGGCGCGTTCCTGAAAAGTTGTGTGTTGCCAACTTTCTTGTACAAAG
TGGTTGATATCGGTAAGCCTATCCCTAACCCTCTCCTCGGTCTCGATTCTACGTAGTAATGAACTAGTCC
GTAACTTGAAAGTATTTCGATTTCTTGGCTTTATATATCTTGTGGAAAGGACGAGGCTGATACACAGACC
GACTATGA
