>Addgene plasmid #144688 | TFORF3212 | depositor partial sequence | sequence record 286180 | Barcode
GGCTGATACACAGACCGACTATGA
